Addgene plasmid #18468: T4 Lysozyme A98I WT*
Depositing lab: Brian Matthews. Depositing organization: University of Oregon.
Backbone
  Vector backbone: pHS1403
  Backbone size w/o insert (bp): 5000
  Vector type: Bacterial Expression
Growth in bacteria
  Bacterial resistance: Ampicillin, 100 μg/mL
  Growth temperature: 37°C
  Growth strain: DH5alpha
  Copy number: High Copy
Gene/Insert
  Gene/Insert name: T4 Lysozyme
  Species: Bacteriophage T4
  Insert size (bp): 600
  Mutation: A98I WT*
  GenBank ID: NP_049736
  Entrez Gene: e (a.k.a. T4p123)
  Cloning method: Restriction Enzyme; 5′ cloning site BamHI (not destroyed); 3′ cloning site HindIII (not destroyed)
  Sequencing primers: 5′ na; 3′ GGCGTATCACGAGGCCC
Terms and licenses: Academic/Nonprofit Terms; Industry Terms: Not Available to Industry
Depositor comments: The BamHI site is 27 bp from the ATG and the HindIII site is 115 bp from the stop.
How to cite: T4 Lysozyme A98I WT* was a gift from Brian Matthews (Addgene plasmid # 18468 ; http://n2t.net/addgene:18468 ; RRID:Addgene_18468)
