[The description below was written by a language model from this plasmid's Addgene catalogue record.]
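Description:
T4 Lysozyme A98I WT* is a bacterial expression plasmid built on the pHS1403 backbone (about 5 kb without insert) that carries the bacteriophage T4 lysozyme gene (gene e). It is maintained as a high-copy plasmid in E. coli and selected with ampicillin. The record does not name the origin of replication, and no feature table is available to confirm other backbone elements. The roughly 600 bp insert sits between BamHI and HindIII sites, both of which were preserved during cloning. According to the depositor's notes, the BamHI site lies 27 bp from the start codon and the HindIII site 115 bp beyond the stop codon, so the fragment includes short flanking untranslated regions and can be excised or swapped as a cassette.

The insert encodes T4 lysozyme with an alanine-to-isoleucine substitution at position 98, made in the "WT*" background. In the T4 lysozyme literature, WT* conventionally denotes the cysteine-free pseudo-wild-type protein used as the reference for mutational studies, although the record itself does not define the term. No fusion tags or reporters are listed, and the promoter driving expression is not stated. T4 lysozyme is a classic model system for studying protein folding, stability and structure. A construct replacing a small residue with a bulkier one would typically be used to produce the mutant protein in bacteria for thermodynamic or crystallographic analysis of how such changes are accommodated, but the record does not describe a specific intended application.
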