>Addgene plasmid #18468 | T4 Lysozyme A98I WT* | addgene partial sequence | sequence record 24254 | 3primeUP
ACNGAAAAAGCCCGCTCATTAGGCGGGCTCAGATCTGCTCATGTTTGACAGCTTATCATCGATAAGCTTC
GGCAATAAATTCTTGATATGTTTTCATATGTTTCCTTTAAATATTTTAATTAGTAATTGTCTATTCAAGT
AATTGTGAATATACTATCACAATTCCAAGAGAAAGTAAACAGCTTTATAGATTTTTATACGCGTCCCAAG
TGCCAGTTCTAAACGTTGTAATGACTCGTTTTGCGCGATTAGGTGTTTGATTATACCATCTACTTTTAGC
TAAGTTAACTGCTGCTTCATCCCAGCGTTTTTGTTGAAGCATACGTAAAGAGTTAGTAAATCCTGCCACA
CCGGTTTCTCCCATTTGGAAAACCATATTAATCAAAATAGCGCGACGAACCGCATCAAGAGAATCATAAA
CCGGTTTTAATTTAGCATTTCTCAGAATTCCGCGAACAGCAGCATCAACATCCTGATTAAAGAGTTTTTC
AGCCTCATCTTTTGTAATTACACCATTAGTATTACGCCCAATAGCTTTATCTAATTCAGATTTAGCAGCA
TTAAGTGATGGACTTTTTGTAAGCAAATGACCGATGCCAATAGTGTAATAGCCTTCTGTGTCTTTATAGA
TTTTAAGTCTAAGACCTTCATCTATACGTAACATTTCAAATATATTCATAATACCTCCTAAGCATCGATG
GATCCTGTTTCCTGTGTGAAATTGTTATCCGCTCACAATTCCACACATTATACGAGCCGATGATTAATTG
TCAACAGGGGGATGGGGAGTANGCTGATCNGGTTCCNGTGTGAATGTTATCCGCTCCAATN
